>Addgene plasmid #58068 | tdTomato-Actin-7 | depositor partial sequence | sequence record 89205 | insert sequence
GACGTCAGATCCGCTAGCGCTACCGGTCGCCACCATGGTGAGCAAGGGCGAGGAGGTCATCAAAGAGTTC
ATGCGCTTCAAGGTGCGCATGGAGGGCTCCATGAACGGCCACGAGTTCGAGATCGAGGGCGAGGGCGAGG
GCCGCCCCTACGAGGGCACCCAGACCGCCAAGCTGAAGGTGACCAAGGGCGGCCCCCTGCCCTTCGCCTG
GGACATCCTGTCCCCCCAGTTCATGTACGGCTCCAAGGCGTACGTGAAGCACCCCGCCGACATCCCCGAT
TACAAGAAGCTGTCCTTCCCCGAGGGCTTCAAGTGGGAGCGCGTGATGAACTTCGAGGACGGCGGTCTGG
TGACCGTGACCCAGGACTCCTCCCTGCAGGACGGCACGCTGATCTACAAGGTGAAGATGCGCGGCACCAA
CTTCCCCCCCGACGGCCCCGTAATGCAGAAGAAGACCATGGGCTGGGAGGCCTCCACCGAGCGCCTGTAC
CCCCGCGACGGCGTGCTGAAGGGCGAGATCCACCAGGCCCTGAAGCTGAAGGACGGCGGCCACTACCTGG
TGGAGTTCAAGACCATCTACATGGCCAAGAAGCCCGTGCAACTGCCCGGCTACTACTACGTGGACACCAA
GCTGGACATCACCTCCCACAACGAGGACTACACCATCGTGGAACAGTACGAGCGCTCCGAGGGCCGCCAC
CACCTGTTCCTGGGGCATGGCACCGGCAGCACCGGCAGCGGCAGCTCCGGCACCGCCTCCTCCGAGGACA
ACAACATGGCCGTCATCAAAGAGTTCATGCGCTTCAAGGTGCGCATGGAGGGCTCCATGAACGGCCACGA
GTTCGAGATCGAGGGCGAGGGCGAGGGCCGCCCCTACGAGGGCACCCAGACCGCCAAGCTGAAGGTGACC
AAGGGCGGCCCCCTGCCCTTCGCCTGGGACATCCTGTCCCCCCAGTTCATGTACGGCTCCAAGGCGTACG
TGAAGCACCCCGCCGACATCCCCGATTACAAGAAGCTGTCCTTCCCCGAGGGCTTCAAGTGGGAGCGCGT
GATGAACTTCGAGGACGGCGGTCTGGTGACCGTGACCCAGGACTCCTCCCTGCAGGACGGCACGCTGATC
TACAAGGTGAAGATGCGCGGCACCAACTTCCCCCCCGACGGCCCCGTAATGCAGAAGAAGACCATGGGCT
GGGAGGCCTCCACCGAGCGCCTGTACCCCCGCGACGGCGTGCTGAAGGGCGAGATCCACCAGGCCCTGAA
GCTGAAGGACGGCGGCCACTACCTGGTGGAGTTCAAGACCATCTACATGGCCAAGAAGCCCGTGCAACTG
CCCGGCTACTACTACGTGGACACCAAGCTGGACATCACCTCCCACAACGAGGACTACACCATCGTGGAAC
AGTACGAGCGCTCCGAGGGCCGCCACCACCTGTTCCTGTACGGCATGGACGAGCTGTACAAGTCCGGACT
CAGATCTCGAGCTATGGATGATGATATCGCCGCGCTCGTCGTCGACAACGGCTCCGGCATGTGCAAGGCC
GGCTTCGCGGGCGACGATGCCCCCCGGGCCGTCTTCCCCTCCATCGTGGGGCGCCCCAGGCACCAGGGCG
TGATGGTGGGCATGGGTCAGAAGGATTCCTATGTGGGCGACGAGGCCCAGAGCAAGAGAGGCATCCTCAC
CCTGAAGTACCCCATCGAGCACGGCATCGTCACCAACTGGGACGACATGGAGAAAATCTGGCACCACACC
TTCTACAATGAGCTGCGTGTGGCTCCCGAGGAGCACCCCGTGCTGCTGACCGAGGCCCCCCTGAACCCCA
AGGCCAACCGCGAGAAGATGACCCAGATCATGTTTGAGACCTTCAACACCCCAGCCATGTACGTTGCTAT
CCAGGCTGTGCTATCCCTGTACGCCTCTGGCCGTACCACTGGCATCGTGATGGACTCCGGTGACGGGGTC
ACCCACACTGTGCCCATCTACGAGGGGTATGCCCTCCCCCATGCCATCCTGCGTCTGGACCTGGCTGGCC
GGGACCTGACTGACTACCTCATGAAGATCCTCACCGAGCGCGGCTACAGCTTCACCACCACGGCCGAGCG
GGAAATCGTGCGTGACATTAAGGAGAAGCTGTGCTACGTCGCCCTGGACTTCGAGCAAGAGATGGCCACG
GCTGCTTCCAGCTCCTCCCTGGAGAAGAGCTACGAGCTGCCTGACGGCCAGGTCATCACCATTGGCAATG
AGCGGTTCCGCTGCCCTGAGGCACTCTTCCAGCCTTCCTTCCTGGGCATGGAGTCCTGTGGCATCCACGA
AACTACCTTCAACTCCATCATGAAGTGTGACGTGGACATCCGCAAAGACCTGTACGCCAACACAGTGCTG
TCTGGCGGCACCACCATGTACCCTGGCATTGCCGACAGGATGCAGAAGGAGATCACTGCCCTGGCACCCA
GCACAATGAAGATCAAGATCATTGCTCCTCCTGAGCGCAAGTACTCCGTGTGGATCGGCGGCTCCATCCT
GGCCTCGCTGTCCACCTTCCAGCAGATGTGGATCAGCAAGCAGGAGTATGACGAGTCCGGCCCCTCCATC
GTCCACCGCAAATGCTTCTAGGGATCCACCGGATCTA
