>Addgene plasmid #58068 | tdTomato-Actin-7 | addgene partial sequence | sequence record 101932 | tdTomato-Fwd 5'-ctgttcctgtacggcatgg-3'
GATGATGATATCGCCGCGCTCGTCGTCGACAACGGCTCCGGCATGTGCAAGGCCGGCTTCGCGGGCGACG
ATGCCCCCCGGGCCGTCTTCCCCTCCATCGTGGGGCGCCCCAGGCACCAGGGCGTGATGGTGGGCATGGG
TCAGAAGGATTCCTATGTGGGCGACGAGGCCCAGAGCAAGAGAGGCATCCTCACCCTGAAGTACCCCATC
GAGCACGGCATCGTCACCAACTGGGACGACATGGAGAAAATCTGGCACCACACCTTCTACAATGAGCTGC
GTGTGGCTCCCGAGGAGCACCCCGTGCTGCTGACCGAGGCCCCCCTGAACCCCAAGGCCAACCGCGAGAA
GATGACCCAGATCATGTTTGAGACCTTCAACACCCCAGCCATGTACGTTGCTATCCAGGCTGTGCTATCC
CTGTACGCCTCTGGCCGTACCACTGGCATCGTGATGGACTCCGGTGACGGGGTCACCCACACTGTGCCCA
TCTACGAGGGGTATGCCCTCCCCCATGCCATCCTGCGTCTGGACCTGGCTGGCCGGGACCTGACTGACTA
CCTCATGAAGATCCTCACCGAGCGCGGCTACAGCTTCACCACCACGGCCGAGCGGGAAATCGTGCGTGAC
ATTAAGGAGAAGCTGTGCTACGTCGCCCTGGACTTCGAGCAAGAGATGGCCACGGCTGCTTCCAGCTCCT
CCCTGGAGAAGAGCTACGAGCTGCCTGACGGCCAGGTCATCACCATTGGCAATGAGCGGTTCCGCTGCCC
TGAGGCACTCTTCCAGCCTTCCTTCCTGGGCATGGAGTCCTGTGGCATCCACGAAACTACCTTCAACTCC
ATCATGAAGTGTGACGTGGACATCCGCAAAGACCTGTACGCCAACACAGTGCTGTCTGGCGGCACCACCA
TGTAC
