[The description below was written by a language model from this plasmid's Addgene catalogue record.]
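Description:
tdTomato-Actin-7 is a mammalian expression plasmid that produces human beta-actin (ACTB) fused to the red fluorescent protein tdTomato. It is built on a tdTomato vector backbone recorded as about 4.75 kb without the insert. The plasmid is maintained at high copy number in E. coli under kanamycin selection, and it carries a neomycin resistance marker so that transfected mammalian cells can be selected with G418. The record does not list the replication origin or provide a feature table, so details of the backbone beyond these markers are not stated. The use of an SV40 polyadenylation reverse primer for sequencing suggests an SV40 polyA signal lies downstream of the fusion.

Expression is driven by the CMV promoter, a strong constitutive promoter widely used for transient and stable expression in mammalian cell lines. tdTomato is a tandem dimer fluorescent protein that behaves as a single genetically encoded unit, and the record gives its excitation and emission maxima as 554 nm and 581 nm. Fusing it to actin directs the fluorescence to the actin cytoskeleton. The construct name implies that tdTomato precedes actin, and the "7" may denote a linker length, but the record does not explicitly state the fusion orientation, the linker, or the cloning method. The stated purpose is actin localization, so the plasmid serves as a fluorescent marker for visualizing actin-containing structures by microscopy, on its own or alongside spectrally distinct probes.
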