Addgene plasmid #58068: tdTomato-Actin-7
Purpose: Localization: Actin, Excitation: 554, Emission: 581
Depositing lab: Michael Davidson. Depositing organization: Florida State University, Tallahassee.
Backbone
  Vector backbone: tdTomato
  Backbone size w/o insert (bp): 4750
  Vector type: Mammalian Expression
  Selectable markers: Neomycin (select with G418)
Growth in bacteria
  Bacterial resistance: Kanamycin, 50 μg/mL
  Growth temperature: 37°C
  Growth strain: DH5alpha
  Copy number: High Copy
Gene/Insert
  Gene/Insert name: Actin (alt name: NM_001101.3)
  Species: H. sapiens (human)
  Entrez Gene: ACTB (a.k.a. BKRNS, BNS, BRWS1, CSMH, DDS1, PS1TP5BP1, THC8)
  Promoter: CMV
  Tag / fusion protein: tdTomato
  Cloning method: Unknown
  Sequencing primers: 5′ CMV-F; 3′ SV40pA-R
Terms and licenses: Academic/Nonprofit Terms; Industry Terms: Not Available to Industry
Depositor comments: . Excitation = 554; Emission = 581
How to cite: tdTomato-Actin-7 was a gift from Michael Davidson (Addgene plasmid # 58068 ; http://n2t.net/addgene:58068 ; RRID:Addgene_58068)
